>Addgene plasmid #70040 | PGL4-4X Mut Renilla | depositor partial sequence | sequence record 128385 | Random sequence matched for GC-content:
CTAGGGCGCACGTACTTCGACAACGTCAGCGTTCAGCGTTCCAACGTCAGCGTACAGCGATCCAACGTCA
GCGTTCTGCGCTACAACGTCAGCGTATCCGCGTAGCACA
