>Addgene plasmid #70040 | PGL4-4X Mut Renilla | addgene partial sequence | sequence record 133076 | SV40pro-F 5'-TATTTATGCAGAGGCCGAGG-3'
TTTTGGAGGCCTAGGGCGCACGTACTTCGACAACGTCAGCGTTCAGCGTTCCAACGTCAGCGTACAGCGA
TCCAACGTCAGCGTTCTGCGCTACAACGTCAGCGTATCCGCGTAGCACAAGCTTGGCAATCCGGTACTGT
TGGTAAAGCCACCATGGCTTCCAAGGTGTACGACCCCGAGCAACGCAAACGCATGATCACTGGGCCTCAG
TGGTGGGCTCGCTGCAAGCAAATGAACGTGCTGGACTCCTTCATCAACTACTATGATTCCGAGAAGCACG
CCGAGAACGCCGTGATTTTTCTGCATGGTAACGCTGCCTCCAGCTACCTGTGGAGGCACGTCGTGCCTCA
CATCGAGCCCGTGGCTAGATGCATCATCCCTGATCTGATCGGAATGGGTAAGTCCGGCAAGAGCGGGAAT
GGCTCATATCGCCTCCTGGATCACTACAAGTACCTCACCGCTTGGTTCGAGCTGCTGAACCTTCCAAAGA
AAATCATCTTTGTGGGCCACGACTGGGGGGCTTGTCTGGCCTTTCACTACTCCTACGAGCACCAAGACAA
GATCAAGGCCATCGTCCATGCTGAGAGTGTCGTGGACGTGATCGAGTCCTGGGACGAGTGGCCTGACATC
GAGGAGGATATCGCCCTGATCAAGAGCGAAGAGGGCGAGAAAATGGTGCTTGAGAATAACTTCTTCGTCG
AGACCATGCTCCCAAGCAAGATCATGCGGAAACTGGAGCCTGAGGAGTTCGCTGCCTACCTGGAGCCATT
CAAGGAGAAGGGCGAGGTTAGACGGCCTACCCTCTCCTGGCCTCGCGAGATCC
