[The description below was written by a language model from this plasmid's Addgene catalogue record.]
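Description:
PGL4-4X Mut Renilla is a mammalian luciferase reporter plasmid built on the Promega pGL4.13 backbone (about 4.6 kb without the insert). It is maintained in E. coli as a high-copy plasmid under ampicillin selection. The record lists no mammalian selection marker and includes no feature table, so the origin of replication, polyadenylation signal and other backbone elements cannot be confirmed beyond what the backbone name implies.

The insert is a synthetic random sequence matched for GC content, cloned between AvrII and HindIII sites, both of which are preserved. It lies downstream of the SV40 promoter and upstream of Renilla luciferase, which the record lists as a C-terminal element carried on the backbone. Given the stated purpose, the insert most likely acts as a 5' untranslated leader on the Renilla transcript rather than as a coding fusion partner, though the record does not say so directly. The "4X Mut" in the name suggests a scrambled or mutated counterpart to a four-copy structured element, but the record describes it only as a GC-matched random sequence.

The stated use is as a control plasmid for testing 5'UTR folding elements. In such assays, reporter output from a leader containing a candidate RNA structure is compared with output from this construct. Because its leader has similar base composition but lacks the specific fold, translational effects can be attributed to the structure itself rather than to GC content. The associated publication concerns RNA G-quadruplexes and eIF4A-dependent translation, which fits this role as a non-structured comparator.
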