Addgene plasmid #70040: PGL4-4X Mut Renilla
Purpose: Control plasmid for testing 5'UTR folding elements
Depositing lab: Hans-Guido Wendel. Depositing organization: Memorial Sloan-Kettering Cancer Center. Publication: RNA G-quadruplexes cause eIF4A-dependent oncogene translation in cancer. Wolfe AL, Singh K, Zhong Y, Drewe P, Rajasekhar VK, Sanghvi VR, Mavrakis KJ, Jiang M, Roderick JE, Van der Meulen J, Schatz JH, Rodrigo CM, Zhao C, Rondou P, de Stanchina E, Teruya-Feldstein J, Kelliher MA, Speleman F, Porco JA Jr, Pelletier J, Ratsch G, Wendel HG. Nature. 2014 Sep 4;513(7516):65-70. doi: 10.1038/nature13485. Epub 2014 Jul 27. PubMed 25079319.
Backbone
  Vector backbone: pGL4.13
  Backbone manufacturer: Promega
  Backbone size w/o insert (bp): 4600
  Vector type: Mammalian Expression, Luciferase
Growth in bacteria
  Bacterial resistance: Ampicillin, 100 μg/mL
  Growth temperature: 37°C
  Growth strain: DH5alpha
  Copy number: High Copy
Gene/Insert
  Gene/Insert name: Random sequence matched for GC-content
  Species: Synthetic
  Promoter: SV40
  Tag / fusion protein: renilla luciferase (C terminal on backbone)
  Cloning method: Restriction Enzyme; 5′ cloning site AvrII (not destroyed); 3′ cloning site HindIII (not destroyed)
  Sequencing primers: 5′ SV40pro-F; 3′ LucNRev
Terms and licenses: Academic/Nonprofit Terms; Industry Terms: Not Available to Industry
How to cite: PGL4-4X Mut Renilla was a gift from Hans-Guido Wendel (Addgene plasmid # 70040 ; http://n2t.net/addgene:70040 ; RRID:Addgene_70040)
